>Addgene plasmid #236928 | pNL [NlucP/IFNb/Hygro] Vector | addgene full sequence | sequence record 474672 | Addgene NGS Result
GGCCTAACTGGCCGGTACCAACTGTATCTTTTAGTGTTTTGAGGTTCTTGAATTCTCAGGTCGTTTGCTT
TCCTTTGCTTTCTCCCAAGTCTTGTTTTACAATTTGCTTTAGTCATTCACTGAAACTTTAAAAAACATTA
GAAAACCTCACAGTTTGTAAATCTTTTTCCCTATTATATATATCATAAGATAGGAGCTTAAATAAAGAGT
TTTAGAAACTACTAAAATGTAAATGACATAGGAAAACTGAAAGGGAGAAGTGAAAGTGGGAAATTCCTCT
GAATAGAGAGAGGACCATCTCATATAAATAGGCCATACCCATGGAGAAAGGACATTCTAACTGCAACCTT
TCGAAGCCTTTGCTCTGGCACAACAGGTAGTAGGCGACACTGTTCGTGTTGTCAAGCTTGGCAATCCGGT
ACTGTTGGTAAAGCCACCATGGTCTTCACACTCGAAGATTTCGTTGGGGACTGGCGACAGACAGCCGGCT
ACAACCTGGACCAAGTCCTTGAACAGGGAGGTGTGTCCAGTTTGTTTCAGAATCTCGGGGTGTCCGTAAC
TCCGATCCAAAGGATTGTCCTGAGCGGTGAAAATGGGCTGAAGATCGACATCCATGTCATCATCCCGTAT
GAAGGTCTGAGCGGCGACCAAATGGGCCAGATCGAAAAAATTTTTAAGGTGGTGTACCCTGTGGATGATC
ATCACTTTAAGGTGATCCTGCACTATGGCACACTGGTAATCGACGGGGTTACGCCGAACATGATCGACTA
TTTCGGACGGCCGTATGAAGGCATCGCCGTGTTCGACGGCAAAAAGATCACTGTAACAGGGACCCTGTGG
AACGGCAACAAAATTATCGACGAGCGCCTGATCAACCCCGACGGCTCCCTGCTGTTCCGAGTAACCATCA
ACGGAGTGACCGGCTGGCGGCTGTGCGAACGCATTCTGGCGAATTCTCACGGCTTTCCGCCTGAGGTTGA
AGAGCAAGCCGCCGGTACATTGCCTATGTCCTGCGCACAAGAAAGCGGTATGGACCGGCACCCAGCCGCT
TGTGCTTCAGCTCGCATCAACGTCTAAGGCCGCGACTCTAGAGTCGGGGCGGCCGGCCGCTTCGAGCAGA
CATGATAAGATACATTGATGAGTTTGGACAAACCACAACTAGAATGCAGTGAAAAAAATGCTTTATTTGT
GAAATTTGTGATGCTATTGCTTTATTTGTAACCATTATAAGCTGCAATAAACAAGTTAACAACAACAATT
GCATTCATTTTATGTTTCAGGTTCAGGGGGAGGTGTGGGAGGTTTTTTAAAGCAAGTAAAACCTCTACAA
ATGTGGTAAAATCGATAAGGATCCGTTTGCGTATTGGGCGCTCTTCCGCTGATCTGCGCAGCACCATGGC
CTGAAATAACCTCTGAAAGAGGAACTTGGTTAGCTACCTTCTGAGGCGGAAAGAACCAGCTGTGGAATGT
GTGTCAGTTAGGGTGTGGAAAGTCCCCAGGCTCCCCAGCAGGCAGAAGTATGCAAAGCATGCATCTCAAT
TAGTCAGCAACCAGGTGTGGAAAGTCCCCAGGCTCCCCAGCAGGCAGAAGTATGCAAAGCATGCATCTCA
ATTAGTCAGCAACCATAGTCCCGCCCCTAACTCCGCCCATCCCGCCCCTAACTCCGCCCAGTTCCGCCCA
TTCTCCGCCCCATGGCTGACTAATTTTTTTTATTTATGCAGAGGCCGAGGCCGCCTCTGCCTCTGAGCTA
TTCCAGAAGTAGTGAGGAGGCTTTTTTGGAGGCCTAGGCTTTTGCAAAAAGCTCGATTCTTCTGACACTA
GCGCCACCATGAAGAAGCCCGAACTCACCGCTACCAGCGTTGAAAAATTTCTCATCGAGAAGTTCGACAG
TGTGAGCGACCTGATGCAGTTGTCGGAGGGCGAAGAGAGCCGAGCCTTCAGCTTCGATGTCGGCGGACGC
GGCTATGTACTGCGGGTGAATAGCTGCGCTGATGGCTTCTACAAAGACCGCTACGTGTACCGCCACTTCG
CCAGCGCTGCACTACCCATCCCCGAAGTGTTGGACATCGGCGAGTTCAGCGAGAGCCTGACATACTGCAT
CAGTAGACGCGCCCAAGGCGTTACTCTCCAAGACCTCCCCGAAACAGAGCTGCCTGCTGTGTTACAGCCT
GTCGCCGAAGCTATGGATGCTATTGCCGCCGCCGACCTCAGTCAAACCAGCGGCTTCGGCCCATTCGGGC
CCCAAGGCATCGGCCAGTACACAACCTGGCGGGATTTCATTTGCGCCATTGCTGATCCCCATGTCTACCA
CTGGCAGACCGTGATGGACGACACCGTGTCCGCCAGCGTAGCTCAAGCCCTGGACGAACTGATGCTGTGG
GCCGAAGACTGTCCCGAGGTGCGCCACCTCGTCCATGCCGACTTCGGCAGCAACAACGTCCTGACCGACA
ACGGCCGCATCACCGCCGTAATCGACTGGTCCGAAGCTATGTTCGGGGACAGTCAGTACGAGGTGGCCAA
CATCTTCTTCTGGCGGCCCTGGCTGGCTTGCATGGAGCAGCAGACTCGCTACTTCGAGCGCCGGCATCCC
GAGCTGGCCGGCAGCCCTCGTCTGCGAGCCTACATGCTGCGCATCGGCCTGGATCAGCTCTACCAGAGCC
TCGTGGACGGCAACTTCGACGATGCTGCCTGGGCTCAAGGCCGCTGCGATGCCATCGTCCGCAGCGGGGC
CGGCACCGTCGGTCGCACACAAATCGCTCGCCGGAGCGCAGCCGTATGGACCGACGGCTGCGTCGAGGTG
CTGGCCGACAGCGGCAACCGCCGGCCCAGTACACGACCGCGCGCTAAGGAGGTAGGTCGAGTTTAAACTC
TAGAACCGGTCATGGCCGCAATAAAATATCTTTATTTTCATTACATCTGTGTGTTGGTTTTTTGTGTGTT
CGAACTAGATGCTGTCGACCGATGCCCTTGAGAGCCTTCAACCCAGTCAGCTCCTTCCGGTGGGCGCGGG
GCATGACTATCGTCGCCGCACTTATGACTGTCTTCTTTATCATGCAACTCGTAGGACAGGTGCCGGCAGC
GCTCTTCCGCTTCCTCGCTCACTGACTCGCTGCGCTCGGTCGTTCGGCTGCGGCGAGCGGTATCAGCTCA
CTCAAAGGCGGTAATACGGTTATCCACAGAATCAGGGGATAACGCAGGAAAGAACATGTGAGCAAAAGGC
CAGCAAAAGGCCAGGAACCGTAAAAAGGCCGCGTTGCTGGCAAACATGAGAATTACAACTTATATCGTAT
GGGGCTGACTTCAGGTGCTACATTTGAAGAGATAAATTGCACTGAAATCTAGAAATATTTTATCTGATTA
ATAAGATGATCTTCTTGAGATCGTTTTGGTCTGCGCGTAATCTCTTGCTCTGAAAACGAAAAAACCGCCT
TGCAGGGCGGTTTTTCGAAGGTTCTCTGAGCTACCAACTCTTTGAACCGAGGTAACTGGCTTGGAGGAGC
GCAGTCACCAAAACTTGTCCTTTCAGTTTAGCCTTAACCGGCGCATGACTTCAAGACTAACTCCTCTAAA
TCAATTACCAGTGGCTGCTGCCAGTGGTGCTTTTGCATGTCTTTCCGGGTTGGACTCAAGACGATAGTTA
CCGGATAAGGCGCAGCGGTCGGACTGAACGGGGGGTTCGTGCATACAGTCCAGCTTGGAGCGAACTGCCT
ACCCGGAACTGAGTGTCAGGCGTGGAATGAGACAAACGCGGCCATAACAGCGGAATGACACCGGTAAACC
GAAAGGCAGGAACAGGAGAGCGCACGAGGGAGCCGCCAGGGGGAAACGCCTGGTATCTTTATAGTCCTGT
CGGGTTTCGCCACCACTGATTTGAGCGTCAGATTTCGTGATGCTTGTCAGGGGGGCGGAGCCTATGGAAA
AACGGCTTTGCCGCGGCCCTCTCACTTCCCTGTTAAGTATCTTCCTGGCATCTTCCAGGAAATCTCCGCC
CCGTTCGTAAGCCATTTCCGCTCGCCGCAGTCGAACGACCGAGCGTAGCGAGTCAGTGAGCGAGGAAGCG
GAATATATCCTGTATCACATATTCTGCTGACGCACCGGTGCAGCCTTTTTTCTCCTGCCACATGAAGCAC
TTCACTGACACCCTCATCAGTGCCAACATAGTAAGCCAGTATACACTCCGCTATTTTAAATTAAAAATGA
AGTTTTAAATCAATCTAAAGTATATATGAGTAAACTTGGTCTGACAGCGGCCGCAAATGCTAAACCACTG
CAGTGGTTACCAGTGCTTGATCAGTGAGGCACCGATCTCAGCGATCTGCCTATTTCGTTCGTCCATAGTG
GCCTGACTCCCCGTCGTGTAGATCACTACGATTCGTGAGGGCTTACCATCAGGCCCCAGCGCAGCAATGA
TGCCGCGAGAGCCGCGTTCACCGGCCCCCGATTTGTCAGCAATGAACCAGCCAGCAGGGAGGGCCGAGCG
AAGAAGTGGTCCTGCTACTTTGTCCGCCTCCATCCAGTCTATGAGCTGCTGTCGTGATGCTAGAGTAAGA
AGTTCGCCAGTGAGTAGTTTCCGAAGAGTTGTGGCCATTGCTACTGGCATCGTGGTATCACGCTCGTCGT
TCGGTATGGCTTCGTTCAACTCTGGTTCCCAGCGGTCAAGCCGGGTCACATGATCACCCATATTATGAAG
AAATGCAGTCAGCTCCTTAGGGCCTCCGATCGTTGTCAGAAGTAAGTTGGCCGCGGTGTTGTCGCTCATG
GTAATGGCAGCACTACACAATTCTCTTACCGTCATGCCATCCGTAAGATGCTTTTCCGTGACCGGCGAGT
ACTCAACCAAGTCGTTTTGTGAGTAGTGTATACGGCGACCAAGCTGCTCTTGCCCGGCGTCTATACGGGA
CAACACCGCGCCACATAGCAGTACTTTGAAAGTGCTCATCATCGGGAATCGTTCTTCGGGGCGGAAAGAC
TCAAGGATCTTGCCGCTATTGAGATCCAGTTCGATATAGCCCACTCTTGCACCCAGTTGATCTTCAGCAT
CTTTTACTTTCACCAGCGTTTCGGGGTGTGCAAAAACAGGCAAGCAAAATGCCGCAAAGAAGGGAATGAG
TGCGACACGAAAATGTTGGATGCTCATACTCGTCCTTTTTCAATATTATTGAAGCATTTATCAGGGTTAC
TAGTACGTCTCTCAAGGATAAGTAAGTAATATTAAGGTACGGGAGGTATTGGACAGGCCGCAATAAAATA
TCTTTATTTTCATTACATCTGTGTGTTGGTTTTTTGTGTGAATCGATAGTACTAACATACGCTCTCCATC
AAAACAAAACGAAACAAAACAAACTAGCAAAATAGGCTGTCCCCAGTGCAAGTGCAGGTGCCAGAACATT
TCTCT
Features (pLannotate 1.2.2; 16 found; start..end, strand, type, name):
    439..951     +  CDS            Nluc: NanoLuc® luciferase human codon-optimized
    964..1074    +  CDS            ODC1 (fragment): DCOR_HUMAN - Experimental evidence at protein level: Swiss-Prot protein existence level 1. Catalyzes the first and rate-limiting step of polyamine biosynthesis that converts ornithine into putrescine, which is the precursor for the polyamines, spermidine and spermine. Polyamines are essential for cell proliferation and are implicated in cellular processes, ranging from DNA replication to apoptosis. From Homo sapiens (Human).
   1126..1247    -  polyA_signal   SV40 poly(A) signal: SV40 polyadenylation signal
   1273..1404    -  CDS            LT_SV40 (fragment): Experimental evidence at protein level: Swiss-Prot protein existence level 1. Isoform 17kT antigen targets host RBL2 for degradation and promotes cell proliferation. Transactivates host cyclin A promoter through its J domain. From Simian virus 40 (SV40).
   1441..1798    +  promoter       SV40 promoter: SV40 enhancer and early promoter
   1829..2866    +  CDS            HygR: hygromycin B phosphotransferase confers resistance to hygromycin
   2890..2938    +  polyA_signal   poly(A) signal: synthetic polyadenylation signal
   2954..3085    +  CDS            TcR (fragment): tetracycline efflux protein; tet; confers resistance to tetracycline
   3084..3217    -  rep_origin     RSF ori (fragment): Plasmids containing the RSF 1030 origin of replication can be propagated in E. coli cells that contain additional plasmids with compatible origins.
   3375..3920    +  rep_origin     p15A ori: Plasmids containing the medium-copy-number p15A origin of replication can be propagated in E. coli cells that contain a second plasmid with the ColE1 origin.
   4008..4063    +  rep_origin     RSF ori (fragment): Plasmids containing the RSF 1030 origin of replication can be propagated in E. coli cells that contain additional plasmids with compatible origins.
   4162..4184    -  misc_feature   bom (fragment): basis of mobility region from pBR322
   4277..5137    -  CDS            AmpR: β-lactamase confers resistance to ampicillin, carbenicillin, and related antibiotics
   5138..5179    -  promoter       AmpR promoter (fragment): bla
   5242..5290    +  polyA_signal   poly(A) signal: synthetic polyadenylation signal
   5304..5395    +  misc_feature   pause site: RNA polymerase II transcriptional pause signal from the human α2 globin gene
