[The description below was written by a language model from this plasmid's Addgene catalogue record and pLannotate feature annotations shown in this document.]
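Description:
pNL [NlucP/IFNb/Hygro] Vector is a 5,395 nt mammalian luciferase reporter plasmid, listed as derived from the pNL1.1.CMV[Nluc/CMV] backbone. The annotated reporter is a human codon-optimized NanoLuc luciferase open reading frame followed directly by a fragment of human ornithine decarboxylase. That fragment is presumably the PEST degradation sequence that gives the destabilized "NlucP" form, whose short half-life lets the signal follow changes in transcription more closely. An SV40 late poly(A) signal terminates the reporter. Upstream of the reporter region lie a synthetic poly(A) signal and an RNA polymerase II transcriptional pause site, which are standard elements for suppressing read-through from the backbone and lowering background.

The catalogue names human IFNB1 as the insert, gives the purpose as expressing IFNb in a luciferase assay, and lists NanoLuc as an N-terminal fusion. The feature table, however, shows no IFNB1 coding sequence and no CMV promoter. The roughly 440 nt preceding Nluc are unannotated. This layout, together with the bracketed naming convention, suggests that an IFN-beta promoter or response element drives NlucP rather than an IFNb protein fusion, but the record does not confirm this.

For stable mammalian cell line selection, an SV40 enhancer/early promoter drives hygromycin B phosphotransferase, terminated by a synthetic poly(A) signal. In E. coli the plasmid is selected with ampicillin through beta-lactamase. The origin region is annotated as p15A with RSF fragments, although the catalogue describes the plasmid as high copy, so the automated origin calls may be approximate. The construct is suited to luminescent readouts of IFN-beta pathway activity in transient or stably selected cells.
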