Addgene plasmid #236928: pNL [NlucP/IFNb/Hygro] Vector
Purpose: Express IFNb in luciferase reporter assay
Depositing lab: Promega Corporation.
Backbone
  Vector backbone: pNL1.1.CMV[Nluc/CMV] Vector
  Vector type: Luciferase
  Selectable markers: Hygromycin
Growth in bacteria
  Bacterial resistance: Ampicillin, 100 μg/mL
  Growth temperature: 37°C
  Growth strain: DH5alpha
  Copy number: High Copy
Gene/Insert
  Gene/Insert name: IFNb
  Species: H. sapiens (human)
  Mutation: None
  Entrez Gene: IFNB1 (a.k.a. IFB, IFF, IFN-beta, IFNB)
  Tag / fusion protein: NanoLuc (R) (N terminal on backbone)
  Cloning method: Other
Terms and licenses: Academic/Nonprofit Terms; Industry Terms
How to cite: pNL [NlucP/IFNb/Hygro] Vector was a gift from Promega Corporation (Addgene plasmid # 236928 ; http://n2t.net/addgene:236928 ; RRID:Addgene_236928)
